Addgene plasmid #13843: pUASTP2
Depositing lab: Ting Wu. Depositing organization: Harvard Medical School. Publication: Site-specific transformation of Drosophila via phiC31 integrase-mediated cassette exchange. Bateman JR, Lee AM, Wu CT. Genetics. 2006 Jun . 173(2):769-77. 10.1534/genetics.106.056945 PubMed 16547094.
Backbone
  Vector backbone: pUAST
  Backbone size w/o insert (bp): 5500
  Vector type: Insect Expression
Growth in bacteria
  Bacterial resistance: Ampicillin, 100 μg/mL
  Growth temperature: 37°C
  Growth strain: DH5alpha
  Copy number: High Copy
Gene/Insert
  Gene/Insert name: mini-white (alt name: white)
  Species: D. melanogaster (fly)
  Insert size (bp): 4000
  Entrez Gene: w (a.k.a. Dmel_CG2759, BACN33B1.1, CG2759, DMWHITE, DmWhite, Dmel\CG2759, EG:BACN33B1.1, W, White, c23, e(g), m(g), mini-white, mw, w(AT)[[13]])
  Cloning method: Gateway Cloning; 5′ cloning site attP (not destroyed); 3′ cloning site attP (not destroyed)
  Sequencing primers: 5′ Pry1
Resource information
  A portion of this plasmid was derived from a plasmid made by: attP from Michele Calos, Stanford
Terms and licenses: Academic/Nonprofit Terms; Industry Terms: Not Available to Industry
Depositor comments: pUASTP2 contains a P-element target for RMCE, the mini-white gene flanked by inverted attP sites. This target cassette was contructed in the parent vector pUAST. This vector can be used to generate target lines by standard P element transgenesis. Please note that the UAS binding sites and hsp70 promoter of pUAST are outside of the exchange cassette in this vector - i.e. following RMCE, these elements will remain flanking the cassette.
How to cite: pUASTP2 was a gift from Ting Wu (Addgene plasmid # 13843 ; http://n2t.net/addgene:13843 ; RRID:Addgene_13843)
