[The description below was written by a language model from this plasmid's Addgene catalogue record and pLannotate feature annotations shown in this document.]
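Description:
pUASTP2 is a Drosophila P-element transformation vector built in the pUAST backbone and designed to create genomic "target" lines for recombinase-mediated cassette exchange (RMCE) with phage φC31 integrase. In bacteria it is maintained as a high-copy plasmid through a ColE1/pUC-type origin and selected with ampicillin via the β-lactamase gene. The annotated full sequence is about 9.5 kb, consistent with the recorded backbone of roughly 5.5 kb plus an insert of roughly 4 kb.

Between the P element 5′ and 3′ ends, which allow transposase-mediated insertion into the fly germline by standard P-element transgenesis, lies the exchange cassette: the mini-white eye-colour marker (a version of the D. melanogaster white gene lacking part of its first intron) flanked by two φC31 attP sites in inverted orientation. The feature table also places the SV40 small t intron and polyadenylation region of pUAST between the two attP sites, alongside mini-white. Flies carrying the insertion are recognised by mini-white pigmentation. When a donor plasmid bearing a cassette flanked by matching attB sites is later supplied together with φC31 integrase, recombination at both attP sites swaps the marker for the donor cassette at the same genomic position, so exchange events can be scored by loss of eye colour.

The 5X UAS Gal4-binding sites and hsp70 promoter inherited from pUAST sit just outside the second attP site but still within the P-element ends. As the depositor notes, they are therefore not removed by RMCE and remain flanking the exchanged cassette. Short additional mini-white, bom and rop fragments annotated in the plasmid backbone appear to be remnants of the parent vector.
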