Features (pLannotate 1.2.2; 20 found; start..end, strand, type, name):
      1..586     +  misc_feature   P element 5' end: No description available
    776..875     +  protein_bind   phage φC31 attP: attachment site of phage φC31 phage φC31 integrase
   1590..4472    -  CDS            mini-white: Drosophila white gene eye color pigment; white; This is a modified version of the white gene lacking part of the first intron.
   4977..5111    -  polyA_signal   SV40 poly(A) signal: SV40 polyadenylation signal
   5134..5217    -  CDS            large T antigen (fragment): large T antigen from SV40 (simian virus 40)
   5536..5556    -  CDS            SV40 NLS: nuclear localization signal of SV40 (simian virus 40) large T antigen
   5686..5751    -  intron         small t intron: SV40 (simian virus 40) small t antigen intron
   5753..5827    -  CDS            small t antigen (fragment): SV40 (simian virus 40) small t antigen
   5942..6041    -  protein_bind   phage φC31 attP: attachment site of phage φC31 phage φC31 integrase
   6137..6375    -  promoter       hsp70 promoter: Drosophila melanogaster hsp70Bb promoter
   6394..6488    -  protein_bind   5X UAS: five tandem copies of the "ScaI site" 17-mer CGGAGTACTGTCCTCCG, an upstream activating sequence (UAS) that efficiently binds yeast Gal4 (Webster et al., 1988; Pfeiffer et al., 2010) GAL4
   6487..6508    +  misc_feature   MCS (fragment): pUC18/19 multiple cloning site
   6533..6765    +  misc_feature   P element 3' end: P element 3' end
   6765..7267    +  gene           mini-white (fragment): white; This modified version of the white gene lacks part of the first intron.
   7266..7335    -  misc_feature   bom (fragment): basis of mobility region from pBR322
   7437..7472    -  CDS            rop (fragment): Rop protein, which maintains plasmids at low copy number; rop
   7567..7671    +  promoter       AmpR promoter: bla
   7672..8532    +  CDS            AmpR: β-lactamase; bla; confers resistance to ampicillin, carbenicillin, and related antibiotics
   8703..9291    +  rep_origin     ori: high-copy-number ColE1/pMB1/pBR322/pUC origin of replication
   9297..9525    +  CDS            mini-white (fragment): Drosophila white gene eye color pigment; white; This is a modified version of the white gene lacking part of the first intron.
>Addgene plasmid #13843 | pUASTP2 | depositor full sequence | sequence record 7781 | Author sequence
CATGATGAAATAACATAAGGTGGTCCCGTCGATAGCCGAAGCTTACCGAAGTATACACTTAAATTCAGTG
CACGTTTGCTTGTTGAGAGGAAAGGTTGTGTGCGGACGAATTTTTTTTTGAAAACATTAACCCTTACGTG
GAATAAAAAAAAATGAAATATTGCAAATTTTGCTGCAAAGCTGTGACTGGAGTAAAATTAATTCACGTGC
CGAAGTGTGCTATTAAGAGAAAATTGTGGGAGCAGAGCCTTGGGTGCAGCCTTGGTGAAAACTCCCAAAT
TTGTGATACCCACTTTAATGATTCGCAGTGGAAGGCTGCACCTGCAAAAGGTCAGACATTTAAAAGGAGG
CGACTCAACGCAGATGCCGTACCTAGTAAAGTGATAGAGCCTGAACCAGAAAAGATAAAAGAAGGCTATA
CCAGTGGGAGTACACAAACAGAGTAAGTTTGAATAGTAAAAAAAATCATTTATGTAAACAATAACGTGAC
TGTGCGTTAGGTCCTGTTCATTGTTTAATGAAAATAAGAGCTTGAGGGAAAAAATTCGTACTTTGGAGTA
CGAAATGCGTCGTTTAGAGCAGCAGCCGAATTAATTCTAGTTCCAGTGAAATCCAAGCATTTTCTAAATT
AAATGTATTCTTATTATTATAGTTGTTATTTTTGATATATATAAACAACACTATTATGCCCACCATTTTT
TTGAGATGCAGTACTGACGGACACACCGAAGCCCCGGCGGCAACCCTCAGCGGATGCCCCGGGGCTTCAC
GTTTTCCCAGGTCAGAAGCGGTTTTCGGGAGTAGTGCCCCAACTGGGGTAACCTTTGAGTTCTCTCAGTT
GGGGGCGTAGGGTCGCCGACATGACACAAGGGGTTGTGACCGGGGTGGACACGTACGCGGGTGCTTACGA
CCGTCAGTCGCGCGAGCGCGACTGCATCTACACAAGGAACAAACACTGGATGTCACTTTCAGTTCAAATT
GTAACGCTAATCACTCCGAACAGGTCACAAAAAATTACCTTAAAAAGTCATAATATTAAATTAGAATAAA
TATAGCTGTGAGGGAAATATATACAAATATATTGGAGCAAATAAATTGTACATACAAATATTTATTACTA
ATTTCTATTGAGACGAAATGAACCACTCGGAACCATTTGAGCGAACCGAATCGCGCGGAACTAACGACAG
TCGCTCCAAGGTCGTCGAACAAAAGGTGAATGTGTTGCGGAGAGCGGGTGGGAGACAGCGAAAGAGCAAC
TACGAAACGTGGTGTGGTGGAGGTGAATTATGAAGAGGGCGCGCGATTTGAAAAGTATGTATATAAAAAA
TATATCCCGGTGTTTTATGTAGCGATAAACGAGTTTTTGATGTAAGGTATGCAGGTGTGTAAGTCTTTTG
GTTAGAAGACAAATCCAAAGTCTACTTGTGGGGATGTTCGAAGGGGAAATACTTGTATTCTATAGGTCAT
ATCTTGTTTTTATTGGCACAAATATAATTACATTAGCTTTTTGAGGGGGCAATAAACAGTAAACACGATG
GTAATAATGGTAAAAAAAAAAACAAGCAGTTATTTCGGATATATGTCGGCTACTCCTTGCGTCGGGCCCG
AAGTCTTAGAGCCAGATATGCGAGCACCCGGAAGCTCACGATGAGAATGGCCAGACCCACGTAGTCCAGC
GGCAGATCGGCGGCGGAGAAGTTAAGCGTCTCCAGGATGACCTTGCCCGAACTGGGGCACGTGGTGTTCG
ACGATGTGCAGCTAATTTCGCCCGGCTCCACGTCCGCCCATTGGTTAATCAGCAGACCCTCGTTGGCGTA
ACGGAACCATGAGAGGTACGACAACCATTTGAGGTATACTGGCACCGAGCCCGAGTTCAAGAAGAAGCCG
CCAAAGAGCAGGAATGGTATGATAACCGGCGGACCCACAGACAGCGCCATCGAGGTCGAGGAGCTGGCGC
AGGATATTAGATATCCGAAGGACGTTGACACATTGGCCACCAGAGTGACCAGCGCCAGGCAGTTGAAGAA
GTGCAGCACTCCGGCCCGCAGTCCGATCATCGGATAGGCAATCGCCGTGAAGACCAGTGGCACTGTGAGA
AAAAGCGGTAATTCGGCAATCGTTTTGCCCAGAAAGTATGTGTCACAGCGATAAAGTCGACTTCGGGCCT
CCCTCATAAAAACTGGCAGCTCTGAGGTGAACACCTAAATCGAATCGATTCATTAGAAAGTTAGTAAATT
ATTAATATGCAAATGTATTCTAAACAAGACTTACATTTATCGTGGCAAAGACGTTTTGAAAGGTCATGTT
GGTCAGGAAGAGGAAGATGGCTCCGTTGATATTCATCACGCCCACTTGCGTGAGTTGTTGGCCCAAAAAG
ATGAGGCCAATCAAGATGGCAACCATCTGCAAATTAAAATGTTACTCGCATCTCATTAATATTCATATCT
TCAACATGTTCGCGAGTTAAATGAAATTTATTTATTTTCTGCAAAACTATAAACTATACATCTCATTGAA
AAAAACTAAGAAGGGTGTGGAATCAGGCAATTCTAACTAAAATCTAGCGAATTTGTTTCCAAGAATTGTA
AGCGTTATATCATTTGTTTCCACTGGAACCACTCACCGTTGTCTGAATAAGTCGCACTTTTACGAGGAGT
GGTTCCTTGAGCACCGACAGCCAGGATCGCCACAGGACCGCCCGGAACTGCATGAACCAGGTGGCCTTGT
AGGTGTACCCATTCTCCGGCTGCTCCAGTGGCTTCTCCAAATTTTTGGTGGCCAACAACTGCTCCATATC
CCGGGCTACTTTGCTAATAGCAAAATTGTCGCATATCTTGGCGATCCGATCACGGGACTCGATCTCCCGT
CCGGGCACAACGGCCAACACCTGTACGTAAAAGTCCGCCGGATTGTAGTTGGTAGGACACTGGGCACCCA
CGCTGGATAGGAGTTGAGATGTAATGTAATGCTAGATACCCTTAATAAACACATCGAACTCACTAGGAAA
AGAAGTCGACGGCTTCGCTGGGAGTGCCCAAGAAAGCTACCCTGCCCTCGGCCATCAGAAGGATCTTGTC
AAAGAGCTCAAACAGCTCGGAAGACGGCTGATGAATGGTCAGGATGACGGTCTTGCCCTTCTGCGACAGC
TTCTTCAGCACCTGGACGACGCTGTGGGCGGTAAATGAGTCCAGTCCGGAGGTGGGCTCATCGCAGATCA
GAAGCGGCGGATCGGTTAGTGCCTCGGAGGCGAATGCCAGACGCTTCCTTTCTCCGCCGGACAGACCTTT
CACCCTGCCGGGCACACCGATGATCGTGTGCTGACATTTGCTGAGCGAAAGCTCCTGGATCACCTGATCC
ACGCGGGCCACTCGCTGCCGATAGGTCAGATGTCGTGGCATCCGCACCATGGCCTGGAAAATCAGGTGTT
CCCTGGCCGTTAGGGAGCCGATAAAGAGGTCATCCTGCTGGACATAGGCGCACCTGGCCTGCATCTCCTT
GGCGTCCACAGGTTGGCCATTGAGCAGTCGCATCCCGGATGGCGATACTTGGATGCCCTGCGGCGATCGA
AAGGCAAGGGCATTCAGCAGGGTCGTCTTTCCGGCACCGGAACTGCCCATCACGGCCAAAAGTTCGCCCG
GATAGGCCACGCCGCAAACTGAGTTTCAAATTGGTAATTGGACCCTTTATTAAGATTTCACACAGATCAG
CCGACTGCGAATAGAAACTCACCGTTCTTGAGCAAATGTTTCCTGGGCGCCGGTATGTGTCGCTCGTTGC
AGAATAGTCCGCGTGTCCGGTTGACCAGCTGCCGCCATCCGGAGCCCGGCTGATTGACCGCCCCAAAGAT
GTCCATATTGTGCCAGGCATAGGTGAGGTTCTCGGCTAGTTGGCCGCTCCCTGAACCGGAGTCCTCCGGC
GGACTGGGTGGCAGGAGCGTGCCGTAGTTTTTGGCCTGCCCGAAGCCCTGGTTAATGCAGCTCTGCGAAG
CCGCTCCGCTGTCACCCTGCAATGATAGGGGATCTCAAATATCAACTACAAGCGTTATGCTCATCTAACC
CCGAACAAAACGAAGTATCCTACGAAGTAGGTTTATACTTTTATTTATTTTTTGTGCATCTAGGATCAGC
TTAAAATATCTGGTTGTTATATTTTTTGTAAAAAAGAATGTAGTCGAAAATGAATGCCTTTAGATGTCTT
GATCATGATATGATCTTAAAAATTGTCTTATATAGCGAGCACAGCTACCAGAATAATCTGTTTCGTGTCA
CTATTTGTTTGTGCGATTGCGGTTTGGGATTTTTGTGGGTCGCAGTTCTCACGCCGCAGACAATTTGATG
TTGCAATCGCAGTTCCTATAGATCAAGTGAACTTAAGATGTATGCACATGTACTACTCACATTGTTCAGA
TGCTCGGCAGATGGGTGTTTGCTGCCTCCGCGAATTAATAGCTCCTGATCCTCTTGGCCCATTGCCGGGA
TTTTTCACACTTTCCCCTGCTTACCCACCCAAAACCAATCACCACCCCAATCACTCAAAAAACAAACAAA
AATAAGAAGCGAGAGGAGTTTTGGCACAGCACTTTGTGTTTAATTGATGGCGTAAACCGCTTGGAGCTTC
GTCACGAAACCGCTGACAAAGTGCAACTGAAGGCGGACATTGACGCTAGGTAACGCTACAAACGGTGGCG
AAAGAGATAGCGGACGCAGCGGCGAAAGAGACGGCGATATTTCTGTGGACAGAGAAGGAGGCAAACAGCG
CTGACTTTGAGTGGAATGTCATTTTGAGTGAGAGGTAATCGAAAGAACCTGGTACTTCAAATACCCTTGG
ATCGAAGTAAATTTAAAACTGATCAGATAAGTTCAATGATGTCCAGTGCAGTAAAAAATAAAAAAAAAAT
ATGTTTTTTTAAATCTACATTCTCCAAAAAAGGGTTTTATTAACTTACATACATACTAAGGCCTTCTAGT
GGATCCGATCCAGACATGATAAGATACATTGATGAGTTTGGACAAACCACAACTAGAATGCAGTGAAAAA
AATGCTTTATTTGTGAAATTTGTGATGCTATTGCTTTATTTGTAACCATTATAAGCTGCAATAAACAAGT
TAACAACAACAATTGCATTCATTTTATGTTTCAGGTTCAGGGGGAGGTGTGGGAGGTTTTTTAAAGCAAG
TAAAACCTCTACAAATGTGGTATGGCTGATTATGATCTCTAGTCAAGGCACTATACATCAAATATTCCTT
ATTAACCCCTTTACAAATTAAAAAGCTAAAGGTACACAATTTTTGAGCATAGTTATTAATAGCAGACACT
CTATGCCTGTGTGGAGTAAGAAAAAACAGTATGTTATGATTATAACTGTTATGCCTACTTATAAAGGTTA
CAGAATATTTTTCCATAATTTTCTTGTATAGCAGTGCAGCTTTTTCCTTTGTGGTGTAAATAGCAAAGCA
AGCAAGAGTTCTATTACTAAACACAGCATGACTCAAAAAACTTAGCAATTCTGAAGGAAAGTCCTTGGGG
TCTTCTACCTTTCTCTTCTTTTTTGGAGGAGTAGAATGTTGAGAGTCAGCAGTAGCCTCATCATCACTAG
ATGGCATTTCTTCTGAGCAAAACAGGTTTTCCTCATTAAAGGCATTCCACCACTGCTCCCATTCATCAGT
TCCATAGGTTGGAATCTAAAATACACAAACAATTAGAATCAGTAGTTTAACACATTATACACTTAAAAAT
TTTATATTTACCTTAGAGCTTTAAATCTCTGTAGGTAGTTTGTCCAATTATGTCACACCACAGAAGTAAG
GTTCCTTCACAAAGATCCTCTAGAGGTACCCTCGAGCCGCGGCCGCAGATCTGTTAACGAATTCGGCTGT
ACTAGTCGCGCTCGCGCGACTGACGGTCGTAAGCACCCGCGTACGTGTCCACCCCGGTCACAACCCCTTG
TGTCATGTCGGCGACCCTACGCCCCCAACTGAGAGAACTCAAAGGTTACCCCAGTTGGGGCACTACTCCC
GAAAACCGCTTCTGACCTGGGAAAACGTGAAGCCCCGGGGCATCCGCTGAGGGTTGCCGCCGGGGCTTCG
GTGTGTCCGTCAGTACTAGTCGAAGCCGAATTCCCAATTCCCTATTCAGAGTTCTCTTCTTGTATTCAAT
AATTACTTCTTGGCAGATTTCAGTAGTTGCAGTTGATTTACTTGGTTGCTGGTTACTTTTAATTGATTCA
CTTTAACTTGCACTTTACTGCAGATTGTTTAGCTTGTTCAGCTGCGCTTGTTTATTTGCTTAGCTTTCGC
TTAGCGACGTGTTCACTTTGCTTGTTTGAATTGAATTGTCGCTCCGTAGACGAAGCGCCTCTATTTATAC
TCCGGCGCTCGCTAGAGTCTCCGCTCGGAGGACAGTACTCCGCTCGGAGGACAGTACTCCGCTCGGAGGA
CAGTACTCCGCTCGGAGGACAGTACTCCGCTCGGAGGACAGTACTCCGACCTGCAGGCATGCAAGCTTGG
ATCCGAGCTCATGCAGAAGCTTTGCGTACTCGCAAATTATTAAAAATAAAACTTTAAAAATAATTTCGTC
TAATTAATATTATGAGTTAATTCAAACCCCACGGACATGCTAAGGGTTAATCAACAATCATATCGCTGTC
TCACTCAGACTCAATACGACACTCAGAATACTATTCCTTTCACTCGCACTTATTGCAAGCATACGTTAAG
TGGATGTCTCTTGCCGACGGGACCACCTTATGTTATTTCATCATGGTCTGGCCATTCTCATCGTGAGCTT
CCGGGTGCTCGCATATCTGGCTCTAAGACTTCGGGCCCGACGCAAGGAGTAGCCGACATATATCCGAAAT
AACTGCTTGTTTTTTTTTTTACCATTATTACCATCGTGTTTACTGTTTATTGCCCCCTCAAAAAGCTAAT
GTAATTATATTTGTGCCAATAAAAACAAGATATGACCTATAGAATACAAGTATTTCCCCTTCGAACATCC
CCACAAGTAGACTTTGGATTTGTCTTCTAACCAAAAGACTTACACACCTGCATACCTTACATCAAAAACT
CGTTTATCGCTACATAAAACACCGGGATATATTTTTTATATACATACTTTTCAAATCGCGCGCCCTCTTC
ATAATTCACCTCCACCACACCACGTTTCGTAGTTGCTCTTTCGCTGTCTCCCACCCGCTCTCCGCAACAC
ATTCACCTTTTGTTCGACGACCTTGGAGCGACTGTCGTTAGTTCCGCGCGATTCGGTGCGGTATTTCACA
CCGCATATGGTGCACTCTCAGTACAATCTGCTCTGATGCCGCATAGTTAAGCCAGCCCCGACACCCGCCA
ACACCCGCTGACGCGCCCTGACGGGCTTGTCTGCTCCCGGCATCCGCTTACAGACAAGCTGTGACCGTCT
CCGGGAGCTGCATGTGTCAGAGGTTTTCACCGTCATCACCGAAACGCGCGAGACGAAAGGGCCTCGTGAT
ACGCCTATTTTTATAGGTTAATGTCATGATAATAATGGTTTCTTAGACGTCAGGTGGCACTTTTCGGGGA
AATGTGCGCGGAACCCCTATTTGTTTATTTTTCTAAATACATTCAAATATGTATCCGCTCATGAGACAAT
AACCCTGATAAATGCTTCAATAATATTGAAAAAGGAAGAGTATGAGTATTCAACATTTCCGTGTCGCCCT
TATTCCCTTTTTTGCGGCATTTTGCCTTCCTGTTTTTGCTCACCCAGAAACGCTGGTGAAAGTAAAAGAT
GCTGAAGATCAGTTGGGTGCACGAGTGGGTTACATCGAACTGGATCTCAACAGCGGTAAGATCCTTGAGA
GTTTTCGCCCCGAAGAACGTTTTCCAATGATGAGCACTTTTAAAGTTCTGCTATGTGGCGCGGTATTATC
CCGTGTTGACGCCGGGCAAGAGCAACTCGGTCGCCGCATACACTATTCTCAGAATGACTTGGTTGAGTAC
TCACCAGTCACAGAAAAGCATCTTACGGATGGCATGACAGTAAGAGAATTATGCAGTGCTGCCATAACCA
TGAGTGATAACACTGCGGCCAACTTACTTCTGACAACGATCGGAGGACCGAAGGAGCTAACCGCTTTTTT
GCACAACATGGGGGATCATGTAACTCGCCTTGATCGTTGGGAACCGGAGCTGAATGAAGCCATACCAAAC
GACGAGCGTGACACCACGATGCCTGTAGCAATGGCAACAACGTTGCGCAAACTATTAACTGGCGAACTAC
TTACTCTAGCTTCCCGGCAACAATTAATAGACTGGATGGAGGCGGATAAAGTTGCAGGACCACTTCTGCG
CTCGGCCCTTCCGGCTGGCTGGTTTATTGCTGATAAATCTGGAGCCGGTGAGCGTGGGTCTCGCGGTATC
ATTGCAGCACTGGGGCCAGATGGTAAGCCCTCCCGTATCGTAGTTATCTACACGACGGGGAGTCAGGCAA
CTATGGATGAACGAAATAGACAGATCGCTGAGATAGGTGCCTCACTGATTAAGCATTGGTAACTGTCAGA
CCAAGTTTACTCATATATACTTTAGATTGATTTAAAACTTCATTTTTAATTTAAAAGGATCTAGGTGAAG
ATCCTTTTTGATAATCTCATGACCAAAATCCCTTAACGTGAGTTTTCGTTCCACTGAGCGTCAGACCCCG
TAGAAAAGATCAAAGGATCTTCTTGAGATCCTTTTTTTCTGCGCGTAATCTGCTGCTTGCAAACAAAAAA
ACCACCGCTACCAGCGGTGGTTTGTTTGCCGGATCAAGAGCTACCAACTCTTTTTCCGAAGGTAACTGGC
TTCAGCAGAGCGCAGATACCAAATACTGTCCTTCTAGTGTAGCCGTAGTTAGGCCACCACTTCAAGAACT
CTGTAGCACCGCCTACATACCTCGCTCTGCTAATCCTGTTACCAGTGGCTGCTGCCAGTGGCGATAAGTC
GTGTCTTACCGGGTTGGACTCAAGACGATAGTTACCGGATAAGGCGCAGCGGTCGGGCTGAACGGGGGGT
TCGTGCACACAGCCCAGCTTGGAGCGAACGACCTACACCGAACTGAGATACCTACAGCGTGAGCATTGAG
AAAGCGCCACGCTTCCCGAAGGGAGAAAGGCGGACAGGTATCCGGTAAGCGGCAGGGTCGGAACAGGAGA
GCGCACGAGGGAGCTTCCAGGGGGAAACGCCTGGTATCTTTATAGTCCTGTCGGGTTTCGCCACCTCTGA
CTTGAGCGTCGATTTTTGTGATGCTCGTCAGGGGGGCGGAGCCTATGGAAAAACGCCTTCTTCTTGAACT
CGGGCTCGGTGCCAGTATACCTCAAATGGTTGTCGTACCTCTCATGGTTCCGTTACGCCAACGAGGGTCT
GCTGATTAACCAATGGGCGGACGTGGAGCCGGGCGAAATTAGCTGCACATCGTCGAACACCACGTGCCCC
AGTTCGGGCAAGGTCATCCTGGAGACGCTTAACTTCTCCGCCGCCGATCTGCCGCTGGACTACGTGGGTC
TGGCC
