>Addgene plasmid #13843 | pUASTP2 | addgene partial sequence | sequence record 20106 | Pry1 5'-ccttagcatgtccgtggggtttgaat-3'
TTTTAAAGTTTTATTTTTAATAATTTGCGAGTACGCAAAGCTTGGCTGCATCCAACGCGTTGGGAGCTCT
CCGGATCCAAGCTTGCATGCCTGCAGGTCGGAGTACTGTCCTCCGAGCGGAGTACTGTCCTCCGAGCGGA
GTACTGTCCTCCGAGCGGAGTACTGTCCTCCGAGCGGAGTACTGTCCTCCGAGCGGAGACTCTAGCGAGC
GCCGGAGTATAAATAGAGGCGCTTCGTCTACGGAGCGACAATTCAATTCAAACAAGCAAAGTGAACACGT
CGCTAAGCGAAAGCTAAGCAAATAAACAAGCGCAGCTGAACAAGCTAAACAATCTGCAGTAAAGTGCAAG
TTAAAGTGAATCAATTAAAAGTAACCAGCAACCAAGTAAATCAACTGCAACTACTGAAATCTGCCAAGAA
GTAATTATTGAATACAAGAAGAGAACTCTGAATAGGGAATTGGGAATTCGGCTTCGACTAGTACTGACGG
ACACACCGAAGCCCCGGCGGCAACCCTCAGCGGATGCCCCGGGGCTTCACGTTTTCCCAGGTCAGAAGCG
GTTTTCGGGAGTAGTGCCCCAACTGGGGTAACCTTTGAGTTCTCTCAGTTGGGGGCGTAGGGTCGCCGAC
ATGACACAAGGGGTTGTGACCGGGGTGGACACGTACGCGGGTGCT
